Addgene plasmid #205517: pcDNA3-nuc-GsCT
Purpose: Nuclear-targeted C-terminal fragment of human Gαs protein (Gαs inhibitory peptide).
Depositing lab: Jin Zhang. Publication: Non-canonical beta-adrenergic activation of ERK at endosomes. Kwon Y, Mehta S, Clark M, Walters G, Zhong Y, Lee HN, Sunahara RK, Zhang J. Nature. 2022 Nov;611(7934):173-179. doi: 10.1038/s41586-022-05343-3. Epub 2022 Oct 26. PubMed 36289326.
Backbone
  Vector backbone: pcDNA3
  Backbone manufacturer: Invitrogen
  Backbone size w/o insert (bp): 5367
  Total vector size (bp): 6723
  Vector type: Mammalian Expression
  Selectable markers: Neomycin (select with G418)
Growth in bacteria
  Bacterial resistance: Ampicillin, 100 μg/mL
  Growth temperature: 37°C
  Growth strain: DH5alpha
  Copy number: High Copy
Gene/Insert
  Gene/Insert name: nuc-GsCT (alt name: H2A-mCherry-GNAS(313-394))
  Species: H. sapiens (human), Synthetic
  Insert size (bp): 1356
  Entrez Gene: GNAS (a.k.a. AHO, AIMAH1, C20orf45, GNAS1, GPSA, GSA, GSP, NESP, PITA3, POH, SCG6, SgVI)
  Promoter: CMV
  Tag / fusion protein: mCherry (N terminal on insert); Histone H2A (N terminal on insert)
  Cloning method: Gibson Cloning
  Sequencing primers: 5′ CMV forward; 3′ BGH reverse
Resource information
  A portion of this plasmid was derived from a plasmid made by: GsCT cDNA was provided by Roger Sunahara (UCSD)
Terms and licenses: Academic/Nonprofit Terms; Industry Terms: Not Available to Industry
How to cite: pcDNA3-nuc-GsCT was a gift from Jin Zhang (Addgene plasmid # 205517 ; http://n2t.net/addgene:205517 ; RRID:Addgene_205517)
