[The description below was written by a language model from this plasmid's Addgene catalogue record and pLannotate feature annotations shown in this document.]
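Description:
pcDNA3-nuc-GsCT is a mammalian expression plasmid of about 6.7 kb built on the Invitrogen pcDNA3 backbone. In E. coli it is maintained at high copy through a ColE1/pUC-type origin and selected with ampicillin via the β-lactamase gene. An f1 origin is also present. For mammalian cells, an SV40 early promoter drives a neomycin phosphotransferase gene followed by an SV40 polyadenylation signal, which allows G418 selection of stable transfectants. The short HIV-1 LTR, ble, lacI and bom matches in the feature table are small fragments typical of automated annotation of backbone sequence rather than functional elements.

The payload is a single fusion open reading frame of roughly 1.36 kb, assembled by Gibson cloning and placed under the CMV immediate-early enhancer and promoter, with the bovine growth hormone polyadenylation signal downstream. Flanking T7 and SP6 promoters come from the backbone. From the N terminus, the fusion consists of human histone H2A, the red fluorescent protein mCherry, and residues 313–394 of human Gαs (GNAS). The annotation tool matched this last segment to the bovine orthologue, but the catalogue lists it as human.

As a core nucleosome component, H2A tethers the fusion to chromatin and so confines it to the nucleus, while mCherry lets expression and localisation be confirmed by fluorescence. The record describes the Gαs C-terminal fragment as a Gαs inhibitory peptide. The construct therefore serves to block Gαs function specifically in the nuclear compartment. The associated work examined β-adrenergic receptor activation of ERK at endosomes.
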