Features (pLannotate 1.2.2; 23 found; start..end, strand, type, name):
     28..80      -  misc_feature   bom (fragment): basis of mobility region from pBR322
    235..614     +  enhancer       CMV enhancer: human cytomegalovirus immediate early enhancer
    615..818     +  promoter       CMV promoter: human cytomegalovirus (CMV) immediate early promoter
    814..847     +  LTR            5' LTR (truncated) (fragment): truncated 5' long terminal repeat (LTR) from HIV-1
    863..881     +  promoter       T7 promoter: promoter for bacteriophage T7 RNA polymerase
    907..1293    +  CDS            H2AC20: H2A2C_HUMAN - Also known as H2AFQ, HIST2H2AC Experimental evidence at protein level: Swiss-Prot protein existence level 1. Core component of nucleosome. Nucleosomes wrap and compact DNA into chromatin, limiting DNA accessibility to the cellular machineries which require DNA as a template. Histones thereby play a central role in transcription regulation, DNA repair, DNA replication and chromosomal stability. DNA accessibility is regulated via a complex set of post-translational modifications of histones, also called histone code, and nucleosome remodeling. From Homo sapiens (Human).
   1303..2010    +  CDS            mCherry: mCherry is a basic (constitutively fluorescent) red fluorescent protein published in 2004, derived from Discosoma sp.. It is reported to be a very rapidly-maturing monomer with low acid sensitivity.
   2014..2262    +  CDS            GNAS (fragment): GNAS2_BOVIN - Also known as GNAS1. Experimental evidence at protein level: Swiss-Prot protein existence level 1. Guanine nucleotide-binding proteins (G proteins) function as transducers in numerous signaling pathways controlled by G protein- coupled receptors (GPCRs). Signaling involves the activation of adenylyl cyclases, resulting in increased levels of the signaling molecule cAMP (PubMed:2022671, PubMed:9395396, PubMed:11087399, PubMed:15591060, PubMed:16766715, PubMed:19243146). GNAS functions downstream of several GPCRs, including beta-adrenergic receptors. Stimulates the Ras signaling pa
   2275..2293    -  promoter       SP6 promoter: promoter for bacteriophage SP6 RNA polymerase
   2319..2543    +  polyA_signal   bGH poly(A) signal: bovine growth hormone polyadenylation signal
   2547..2568    +  promoter       SV40 promoter (fragment): SV40 enhancer and early promoter
   2589..3017    +  rep_origin     f1 ori (sequence partly withheld): f1 bacteriophage origin of replication; arrow indicates direction of (+) strand synthesis
   3031..3360    +  promoter       SV40 promoter: SV40 enhancer and early promoter
   3427..4218    +  CDS            neo: KKA2_KLEPN - Also known as kan, nptII. Experimental evidence at protein level: Swiss-Prot protein existence level 1. Resistance to kanamycin, neomycin, paromomycin, ribostamycin, butirosin and gentamicin B. From Klebsiella pneumoniae.
   4242..4400    +  CDS            ble (fragment): BLE_KLEPN - Experimental evidence at protein level: Swiss-Prot protein existence level 1. Binding protein with a strong affinity to the bleomycin family of antibiotics. Binds to CL990; an antimitotic-antibiotic compound. From Klebsiella pneumoniae.
   4395..4516    +  polyA_signal   SV40 poly(A) signal: SV40 polyadenylation signal
   4589..4605    -  protein_bind   lac operator: The lac repressor binds to the lac operator to inhibit transcription in E. coli. This inhibition can be relieved by adding lactose or isopropyl-β-D-thiogalactopyranoside (IPTG). lac repressor encoded by lacI
   4613..4643    -  promoter       lac promoter: promoter for the E. coli lac operon
   4658..4679    -  protein_bind   CAP binding site: CAP binding activates transcription in the presence of cAMP. E. coli catabolite activator protein
   4692..4784    -  CDS            lacI (fragment): lac repressor; lacI; The lac repressor binds to the lac operator to inhibit transcription in E. coli. This inhibition can be relieved by adding lactose or isopropyl-β-D-thiogalactopyranoside (IPTG).
   4967..5555    -  rep_origin     ori: high-copy-number ColE1/pMB1/pBR322/pUC origin of replication
   5726..6586    -  CDS            AmpR: β-lactamase; bla; confers resistance to ampicillin, carbenicillin, and related antibiotics
   6587..6691    -  promoter       AmpR promoter: bla
>Addgene plasmid #205517 | pcDNA3-nuc-GsCT | addgene full sequence | sequence record 409404 | Addgene NGS Result
GACGGATCGGGAGATCTCCCGATCCCCTATGGTGCACTCTCAGTACAATCTGCTCTGATGCCGCATAGTT
AAGCCAGTATCTGCTCCCTGCTTGTGTGTTGGAGGTCGCTGAGTAGTGCGCGAGCAAAATTTAAGCTACA
ACAAGGCAAGGCTTGACCGACAATTGCATGAAGAATCTGCTTAGGGTTAGGCGTTTTGCGCTGCTTCGCG
ATGTACGGGCCAGATATACGCGTTGACATTGATTATTGACTAGTTATTAATAGTAATCAATTACGGGGTC
ATTAGTTCATAGCCCATATATGGAGTTCCGCGTTACATAACTTACGGTAAATGGCCCGCCTGGCTGACCG
CCCAACGACCCCCGCCCATTGACGTCAATAATGACGTATGTTCCCATAGTAACGCCAATAGGGACTTTCC
ATTGACGTCAATGGGTGGAGTATTTACGGTAAACTGCCCACTTGGCAGTACATCAAGTGTATCATATGCC
AAGTACGCCCCCTATTGACGTCAATGACGGTAAATGGCCCGCCTGGCATTATGCCCAGTACATGACCTTA
TGGGACTTTCCTACTTGGCAGTACATCTACGTATTAGTCATCGCTATTACCATGGTGATGCGGTTTTGGC
AGTACATCAATGGGCGTGGATAGCGGTTTGACTCACGGGGATTTCCAAGTCTCCACCCCATTGACGTCAA
TGGGAGTTTGTTTTGGCACCAAAATCAACGGGACTTTCCAAAATGTCGTAACAACTCCGCCCCATTGACG
CAAATGGGCGGTAGGCGTGTACGGTGGGAGGTCTATATAAGCAGAGCTCTCTGGCTAACTAGAGAACCCA
CTGCTTACTGGCTTATCGAAATTAATACGACTCACTATAGGGAGACCCAAGCTTGCGGCCGCCACCATGT
CTGGTCGTGGCAAACAAGGAGGCAAGGCCCGCGCCAAGGCCAAGTCGCGCTCGTCCCGCGCTGGCCTCCA
GTTCCCGGTAGGGCGAGTGCACCGCTTGCTGCGCAAAGGCAACTACGCGGAGCGGGTGGGGGCCGGCGCG
CCCGTCTACATGGCGGCGGTCCTCGAGTACCTGACCGCCGAGATCCTGGAGCTGGCGGGCAACGCGGCTC
GGGACAACAAGAAGACGCGCATCATCCCTCGTCACCTCCAGCTGGCCATCCGCAACGACGAGGAACTGAA
CAAGCTGCTGGGCAAAGTCACCATCGCCCAGGGCGGCGTTTTGCCTAACATCCAGGCCGTTCTGTTACCA
AAGAAAACCGAAAGCCACAAAGCCAAAAGCAAAGCGGATCCCATGGTGAGCAAGGGCGAGGAGGATAACA
TGGCCATCATCAAGGAGTTCATGCGCTTCAAGGTGCACATGGAGGGCTCCGTGAACGGCCACGAGTTCGA
GATCGAGGGCGAGGGCGAGGGCCGCCCCTACGAGGGCACCCAGACCGCCAAGCTGAAGGTGACCAAGGGT
GGCCCCCTGCCCTTCGCCTGGGACATCCTGTCCCCTCAGTTCATGTACGGCTCCAAGGCCTACGTGAAGC
ACCCCGCCGACATCCCCGACTACTTGAAGCTGTCCTTCCCCGAGGGCTTCAAGTGGGAGCGCGTGATGAA
CTTCGAGGACGGCGGCGTGGTGACCGTGACCCAGGACTCCTCCCTGCAGGACGGCGAGTTCATCTACAAG
GTGAAGCTGCGCGGCACCAACTTCCCCTCCGACGGCCCCGTAATGCAGAAGAAGACCATGGGCTGGGAGG
CCTCCTCCGAGCGGATGTACCCCGAGGACGGCGCCCTGAAGGGCGAGATCAAGCAGAGGCTGAAGCTGAA
GGACGGCGGCCACTACGACGCTGAGGTCAAGACCACCTACAAGGCCAAGAAGCCCGTGCAGCTGCCCGGC
GCCTACAACGTCAACATCAAGTTGGACATCACCTCCCACAACGAGGACTACACCATCGTGGAACAGTACG
AACGCGCCGAGGGCCGCCACTCCACCGGCGGCATGGACGAGCTGTACAAGGAATTCCCAGAATTTGCTCG
CTACACTACTCCTGAGGATGCTACTCCCGAGCCCGGAGAGGACCCACGCGTGACCCGGGCCAAGTACTTC
ATTCGAGATGAGTTTCTGAGGATCAGCACTGCCAGTGGAGATGGGCGTCACTACTGCTACCCTCATTTCA
CCTGCGCTGTGGACACTGAGAACATCCGCCGTGTGTTCAACGACTGCCGTGACATCATTCAGCGCATGCA
CCTTCGTCAGTACGAGCTGCTCTAAGGGCCCTATTCTATAGTGTCACCTAAATGCTAGAGCTCGCTGATC
AGCCTCGACTGTGCCTTCTAGTTGCCAGCCATCTGTTGTTTGCCCCTCCCCCGTGCCTTCCTTGACCCTG
GAAGGTGCCACTCCCACTGTCCTTTCCTAATAAAATGAGGAAATTGCATCGCATTGTCTGAGTAGGTGTC
ATTCTATTCTGGGGGGTGGGGTGGGGCAGGACAGCAAGGGGGAGGATTGGGAAGACAATAGCAGGCATGC
TGGGGATGCGGTGGGCTCTATGGCTTCTGAGGCGGAAAGAACCAGCTGGGGCTCTAGGGGGTATCCCC
[124 nt withheld, positions 2589-2712]
C
[91 nt withheld, positions 2714-2804]
A
[49 nt withheld, positions 2806-2854]
CCTTTGACGTTGGAGTCCACGTTCTTT
[37 nt withheld, positions 2882-2918]
ACCCTATCTCGGTCTATTCTTTTGATTTATAAGGGATTTTGCCGATTTCGGCCTATTGGTTAAAAAATGA
GCTGATTTAACAAAAATTTAACGCGAATTAATTCTGTGGAATGTGTGTCAGTTAGGGTGTGGAAAGTCCC
CAGGCTCCCCAGCAGGCAGAAGTATGCAAAGCATGCATCTCAATTAGTCAGCAACCAGGTGTGGAAAGTC
CCCAGGCTCCCCAGCAGGCAGAAGTATGCAAAGCATGCATCTCAATTAGTCAGCAACCATAGTCCCGCCC
CTAACTCCGCCCATCCCGCCCCTAACTCCGCCCAGTTCCGCCCATTCTCCGCCCCATGGCTGACTAATTT
TTTTTATTTATGCAGAGGCCGAGGCCGCCTCTGCCTCTGAGCTATTCCAGAAGTAGTGAGGAGGCTTTTT
TGGAGGCCTAGGCTTTTGCAAAAAGCTCCCGGGAGCTTGTATATCCATTTTCGGATCTGATCAAGAGACA
GGATGAGGATCGTTTCGCATGATTGAACAAGATGGATTGCACGCAGGTTCTCCGGCCGCTTGGGTGGAGA
GGCTATTCGGCTATGACTGGGCACAACAGACAATCGGCTGCTCTGATGCCGCCGTGTTCCGGCTGTCAGC
GCAGGGGCGCCCGGTTCTTTTTGTCAAGACCGACCTGTCCGGTGCCCTGAATGAACTGCAGGACGAGGCA
GCGCGGCTATCGTGGCTGGCCACGACGGGCGTTCCTTGCGCAGCTGTGCTCGACGTTGTCACTGAAGCGG
GAAGGGACTGGCTGCTATTGGGCGAAGTGCCGGGGCAGGATCTCCTGTCATCTCACCTTGCTCCTGCCGA
GAAAGTATCCATCATGGCTGATGCAATGCGGCGGCTGCATACGCTTGATCCGGCTACCTGCCCATTCGAC
CACCAAGCGAAACATCGCATCGAGCGAGCACGTACTCGGATGGAAGCCGGTCTTGTCGATCAGGATGATC
TGGACGAAGAGCATCAGGGGCTCGCGCCAGCCGAACTGTTCGCCAGGCTCAAGGCGCGCATGCCCGACGG
CGAGGATCTCGTCGTGACCCATGGCGATGCCTGCTTGCCGAATATCATGGTGGAAAATGGCCGCTTTTCT
GGATTCATCGACTGTGGCCGGCTGGGTGTGGCGGACCGCTATCAGGACATAGCGTTGGCTACCCGTGATA
TTGCTGAAGAGCTTGGCGGCGAATGGGCTGACCGCTTCCTCGTGCTTTACGGTATCGCCGCTCCCGATTC
GCAGCGCATCGCCTTCTATCGCCTTCTTGACGAGTTCTTCTGAGCGGGACTCTGGGGTTCGAAATGACCG
ACCAAGCGACGCCCAACCTGCCATCACGAGATTTCGATTCCACCGCCGCCTTCTATGAAAGGTTGGGCTT
CGGAATCGTTTTCCGGGACGCCGGCTGGATGATCCTCCAGCGCGGGGATCTCATGCTGGAGTTCTTCGCC
CACCCCAACTTGTTTATTGCAGCTTATAATGGTTACAAATAAAGCAATAGCATCACAAATTTCACAAATA
AAGCATTTTTTTCACTGCATTCTAGTTGTGGTTTGTCCAAACTCATCAATGTATCTTATCATGTCTGTAT
ACCGTCGACCTCTAGCTAGAGCTTGGCGTAATCATGGTCATAGCTGTTTCCTGTGTGAAATTGTTATCCG
CTCACAATTCCACACAACATACGAGCCGGAAGCATAAAGTGTAAAGCCTGGGGTGCCTAATGAGTGAGCT
AACTCACATTAATTGCGTTGCGCTCACTGCCCGCTTTCCAGTCGGGAAACCTGTCGTGCCAGCTGCATTA
ATGAATCGGCCAACGCGCGGGGAGAGGCGGTTTGCGTATTGGGCGCTCTTCCGCTTCCTCGCTCACTGAC
TCGCTGCGCTCGGTCGTTCGGCTGCGGCGAGCGGTATCAGCTCACTCAAAGGCGGTAATACGGTTATCCA
CAGAATCAGGGGATAACGCAGGAAAGAACATGTGAGCAAAAGGCCAGCAAAAGGCCAGGAACCGTAAAAA
GGCCGCGTTGCTGGCGTTTTTCCATAGGCTCCGCCCCCCTGACGAGCATCACAAAAATCGACGCTCAAGT
CAGAGGTGGCGAAACCCGACAGGACTATAAAGATACCAGGCGTTTCCCCCTGGAAGCTCCCTCGTGCGCT
CTCCTGTTCCGACCCTGCCGCTTACCGGATACCTGTCCGCCTTTCTCCCTTCGGGAAGCGTGGCGCTTTC
TCATAGCTCACGCTGTAGGTATCTCAGTTCGGTGTAGGTCGTTCGCTCCAAGCTGGGCTGTGTGCACGAA
CCCCCCGTTCAGCCCGACCGCTGCGCCTTATCCGGTAACTATCGTCTTGAGTCCAACCCGGTAAGACACG
ACTTATCGCCACTGGCAGCAGCCACTGGTAACAGGATTAGCAGAGCGAGGTATGTAGGCGGTGCTACAGA
GTTCTTGAAGTGGTGGCCTAACTACGGCTACACTAGAAGAACAGTATTTGGTATCTGCGCTCTGCTGAAG
CCAGTTACCTTCGGAAAAAGAGTTGGTAGCTCTTGATCCGGCAAACAAACCACCGCTGGTAGCGGTGGTT
TTTTTGTTTGCAAGCAGCAGATTACGCGCAGAAAAAAAGGATCTCAAGAAGATCCTTTGATCTTTTCTAC
GGGGTCTGACGCTCAGTGGAACGAAAACTCACGTTAAGGGATTTTGGTCATGAGATTATCAAAAAGGATC
TTCACCTAGATCCTTTTAAATTAAAAATGAAGTTTTAAATCAATCTAAAGTATATATGAGTAAACTTGGT
CTGACAGTTACCAATGCTTAATCAGTGAGGCACCTATCTCAGCGATCTGTCTATTTCGTTCATCCATAGT
TGCCTGACTCCCCGTCGTGTAGATAACTACGATACGGGAGGGCTTACCATCTGGCCCCAGTGCTGCAATG
ATACCGCGAGACCCACGCTCACCGGCTCCAGATTTATCAGCAATAAACCAGCCAGCCGGAAGGGCCGAGC
GCAGAAGTGGTCCTGCAACTTTATCCGCCTCCATCCAGTCTATTAATTGTTGCCGGGAAGCTAGAGTAAG
TAGTTCGCCAGTTAATAGTTTGCGCAACGTTGTTGCCATTGCTACAGGCATCGTGGTGTCACGCTCGTCG
TTTGGTATGGCTTCATTCAGCTCCGGTTCCCAACGATCAAGGCGAGTTACATGATCCCCCATGTTGTGCA
AAAAAGCGGTTAGCTCCTTCGGTCCTCCGATCGTTGTCAGAAGTAAGTTGGCCGCAGTGTTATCACTCAT
GGTTATGGCAGCACTGCATAATTCTCTTACTGTCATGCCATCCGTAAGATGCTTTTCTGTGACTGGTGAG
TACTCAACCAAGTCATTCTGAGAATAGTGTATGCGGCGACCGAGTTGCTCTTGCCCGGCGTCAATACGGG
ATAATACCGCGCCACATAGCAGAACTTTAAAAGTGCTCATCATTGGAAAACGTTCTTCGGGGCGAAAACT
CTCAAGGATCTTACCGCTGTTGAGATCCAGTTCGATGTAACCCACTCGTGCACCCAACTGATCTTCAGCA
TCTTTTACTTTCACCAGCGTTTCTGGGTGAGCAAAAACAGGAAGGCAAAATGCCGCAAAAAAGGGAATAA
GGGCGACACGGAAATGTTGAATACTCATACTCTTCCTTTTTCAATATTATTGAAGCATTTATCAGGGTTA
TTGTCTCATGAGCGGATACATATTTGAATGTATTTAGAAAAATAAACAAATAGGGGTTCCGCGCACATTT
CCCCGAAAAGTGCCACCTGACGTC
